>Addgene plasmid #144102 | TFORF1277 | addgene full sequence | sequence record 396184 | Addgene NGS Result
TTAATGTAGTCTTATGCAATACTCTTGTAGTCTTGCAACATGGTAACGATGAGTTAGCAACATGCCTTAC
AAGGAGAGAAAAAGCACCGTGCATGCCGATTGGTGGAAGTAAGGTGGTACGATCGTGCCTTATTAGGAAG
GCAACAGACGGGTCTGACATGGATTGGACGAACCACTGAATTGCCGCATTGCAGAGATATTGTATTTAAG
TGCCTAGCTCGATACATAAACGGGTCTCTCTGGTTAGACCAGATCTGAGCCTGGGAGCTCTCTGGCTAAC
TAGGGAACCCACTGCTTAAGCCTCAATAAAGCTTGCCTTGAGTGCTTCAAGTAGTGTGTGCCCGTCTGTT
GTGTGACTCTGGTAACTAGAGATCCCTCAGACCCTTTTAGTCAGTGTGGAAAATCTCTAGCAGTGGCGCC
CGAACAGGGACTTGAAAGCGAAAGGGAAACCAGAGGAGCTCTCTCGACGCAGGACTCGGCTTGCTGAAGC
GCGCACGGCAAGAGGCGAGGGGCGGCGACTGGTGAGTACGCCAAAAATTTTGACTAGCGGAGGCTAGAAG
GAGAGAGATGGGTGCGAGAGCGTCAGTATTAAGCGGGGGAGAATTAGATCGCGATGGGAAAAAATTCGGT
TAAGGCCAGGGGGAAAGAAAAAATATAAATTAAAACATATAGTATGGGCAAGCAGGGAGCTAGAACGATT
CGCAGTTAATCCTGGCCTGTTAGAAACATCAGAAGGCTGTAGACAAATACTGGGACAGCTACAACCATCC
CTTCAGACAGGATCAGAAGAACTTAGATCATTATATAATACAGTAGCAACCCTCTATTGTGTGCATCAAA
GGATAGAGATAAAAGACACCAAGGAAGCTTTAGACAAGATAGAGGAAGAGCAAAACAAAAGTAAGACCAC
CGCACAGCAAGCGGCCGCTGATCTTCAGACCTGGAGGAGGAGATATGAGGGACAATTGGAGAAGTGAATT
ATATAAATATAAAGTAGTAAAAATTGAACCATTAGGAGTAGCACCCACCAAGGCAAAGAGAAGAGTGGTG
CAGAGAGAAAAAAGAGCAGTGGGAATAGGAGCTTTGTTCCTTGGGTTCTTGGGAGCAGCAGGAAGCACTA
TGGGCGCAGCGTCAATGACGCTGACGGTACAGGCCAGACAATTATTGTCTGGTATAGTGCAGCAGCAGAA
CAATTTGCTGAGGGCTATTGAGGCGCAACAGCATCTGTTGCAACTCACAGTCTGGGGCATCAAGCAGCTC
CAGGCAAGAATCCTGGCTGTGGAAAGATACCTAAAGGATCAACAGCTCCTGGGGATTTGGGGTTGCTCTG
GAAAACTCATTTGCACCACTGCTGTGCCTTGGAATGCTAGTTGGAGTAATAAATCTCTGGAACAGATTTG
GAATCACACGACCTGGATGGAGTGGGACAGAGAAATTAACAATTACACAAGCTTAATACACTCCTTAATT
GAAGAATCGCAAAACCAGCAAGAAAAGAATGAACAAGAATTATTGGAATTAGATAAATGGGCAAGTTTGT
GGAATTGGTTTAACATAACAAATTGGCTGTGGTATATAAAATTATTCATAATGATAGTAGGAGGCTTGGT
AGGTTTAAGAATAGTTTTTGCTGTACTTTCTATAGTGAATAGAGTTAGGCAGGGATATTCACCATTATCG
TTTCAGACCCACCTCCCAACCCCGAGGGGACCCATGCATTGCATCTCAATTAGTCAGCAACCAGGTGTGG
AAAGTCCCCAGGCTCCCCAGCAGGCAGAAGTATGCAAAGCATGCGTCTCAATTAGTCAGCAACCATAGTC
CCGCCCCTAACTCCGCCCATCCCGCCCCTAACTCCGCCCAGTTCCGCCCATTCTCCGCCCCATGGCTGAC
TAATTTTTTTTATTTATGCAGAGGCCGAGGCCGCCTCGGCCTCTGAGCTATTCCAGAAGTAGTGAGGAGG
CTTTTTTGGAGGCCTAGGCTTTTGCAAAAAGCTTTCTAGAGGTACCACCGGAGCTTACCATGACCGAGTA
CAAGCCCACGGTGCGCCTCGCCACCCGCGACGACGTCCCCAGGGCCGTACGCACCCTCGCCGCCGCGTTC
GCCGACTACCCCGCCACGCGCCACACCGTCGATCCGGACCGCCACATCGAGCGGGTCACCGAGCTGCAAG
AACTCTTCCTCACGCGCGTCGGGCTCGACATCGGCAAGGTGTGGGTCGCGGACGACGGCGCCGCCGTGGC
GGTCTGGACCACGCCGGAGAGCGTCGAAGCGGGGGCGGTGTTCGCCGAGATCGGCCCGCGCATGGCCGAG
TTGAGCGGTTCCCGGCTGGCCGCGCAGCAACAGATGGAAGGCCTCCTGGCGCCGCACCGGCCCAAGGAGC
CCGCGTGGTTCCTGGCCACCGTCGGCGTCTCGCCCGACCACCAGGGCAAGGGTCTGGGCAGCGCCGTCGT
GCTCCCCGGAGTGGAGGCGGCCGAGCGCGCCGGGGTGCCCGCCTTCCTGGAGACCTCCGCGCCCCGCAAC
CTCCCCTTCTACGAGCGGCTCGGCTTCACCGTCACCGCCGACGTCGAGGTGCCCGAAGGACCGCGCACCT
GGTGCATGACCCGCAAGCCCGGTGCCAGTTAACGAATTCTAGATCTTGAGACAAATGGCAGTATTCATCC
ACAATTTTAAAAGAAAAGGGGGGATTGGGGGGTACAGTGCAGGGGAAAGAATAGTAGACATAATAGCAAC
AGACATACAAACTAAAGAATTACAAAAACAAATTACAAAAATTCAAAATTTTCGGGTTTATTACAGGGAC
AGCAGAGATCCACTTTGGCGCCGGCTCGAGGCCTGCAGGTGCAAAGATGGATAAAGTTTTAAACAGAGAG
GAATCTTTGCAGCTAATGGACCTTCTAGGTCTTGAAAGGAGTGGGAATTGGCTCCGGTGCCCGTCAGTGG
GCAGAGCGCACATCGCCCACAGTCCCCGAGAAGTTGGGGGGAGGGGTCGGCAATTGAACCGGTGCCTAGA
GAAGGTGGCGCGGGGTAAACTGGGAAAGTGATGTCGTGTACTGGCTCCGCCTTTTTCCCGAGGGTGGGGG
AGAACCGTATATAAGTGCAGTAGTCGCCGTGAACGTTCTTTTTCGCAACGGGTTTGCCGCCAGAACACAG
GTAAGTGCCGTGTGTGGTTCCCGCGGGCCTGGCCTCTTTACGGGTTATGGCCCTTGCGTGCCTTGAATTA
CTTCCACCTGGCTGCAGTACGTGATTCTTGATCCCGAGCTTCGGGTTGGAAGTGGGTGGGAGAGTTCGAG
GCCTTGCGCTTAAGGAGCCCCTTCGCCTCGTGCTTGAGTTGAGGCCTGGCCTGGGCGCTGGGGCCGCCGC
GTGCGAATCTGGTGGCACCTTCGCGCCTGTCTCGCTGCTTTCGATAAGTCTCTAGCCATTTAAAATTTTT
GATGACCTGCTGCGACGCTTTTTTTCTGGCAAGATAGTCTTGTAAATGCGGGCCAAGATCTGCACACTGG
TATTTCGGTTTTTGGGGCCGCGGGCGGCGACGGGGCCCGTGCGTCCCAGCGCACATGTTCGGCGAGGCGG
GGCCTGCGAGCGCGGCCACCGAGAATCGGACGGGGGTAGTCTCAAGCTGGCCGGCCTGCTCTGGTGCCTG
GCCTCGCGCCGCCGTGTATCGCCCCGCCCTGGGCGGCAAGGCTGGCCCGGTCGGCACCAGTTGCGTGAGC
GGAAAGATGGCCGCTTCCCGGCCCTGCTGCAGGGAGCTCAAAATGGAGGACGCGGCGCTCGGGAGAGCGG
GCGGGTGAGTCACCCACACAAAGGAAAAGGGCCTTTCCGTCCTCAGCCGTCGCTTCATGTGACTCCACGG
AGTACCGGGCGCCGTCCAGGCACCTCGATTAGTTCTCGAGCTTTTGGAGTACGTCGTCTTTAGGTTGGGG
GGAGGGGTTTTATGCGATGGAGTTTCCCCACACTGAGTGGGTGGAGACTGAAGTTAGGCCAGCTTGGCAC
TTGATGTAATTCTCCTTGGAATTTGCCCTTTTTGAGTTTGGATCTTGGTTCATTCTCAAGCCTCAGACAG
TGGTTCAAAGTTTTTTTCTTCCATTTCAGGTGTCGTGAGGCTAGCACCGCCACCATGGCAGCGGCTGTGC
CGAGGCGCCCAACTCAGGGCACTGTGACCTTTGAAGATGTGGCTGTGAACTTTTCCCAGGAGGAGTGGTG
TCTTCTTAGTGAGGCTCAGAGGTGCTTGTACCGTGATGTGATGCTAGAGAACCTGGCTCTCATATCCTCG
CTGGGTTGTTGGTGTGGATCAAAAGATGAGGAGGCACCTTGTAAGCAGAGAATTTCTGTACAAAGAGAGT
CTCAGAGCAGGACTCCTAGGGCAGGTGTTTCTCCTAAGAAGGCTCACCCCTGTGAAATGTGTGGCCTCAT
CTTGGAGGATGTTTTTCACTTTGCTGACCACCAGGAAACTCATCACAAGCAGAAGCTGAACAGGAGTGGA
GCATGTGGAAAAAACTTGGATGACACTGCATACCTTCATCAGCACCAGAAGCAGCATATTGGAGAGAAAT
TCTACAGAAAGAGTGTCAGAGAAGCATCGTTTGTAAAGAAACGTAAGCTCAGGGTGTCACAGGAGCCATT
TGTCTTCCGCGAGTTTGGGAAGGACGTTCTGCCCAGTTCAGGATTGTGCCAAGAAGAAGCTGCTGTAGAG
AAGACAGACAGTGAAACTATGCATGGCCCACCCTTTCAGGAGGGAAAAACTAATTACAGTTGTGGAAAAC
GCACAAAAGCCTTCAGCACCAAACACTCAGTTATTCCACACCAGAAACTTTTCACTAGAGATGGATGTTA
TGTGTGCAGTGATTGTGGAAAATCCTTTAGCAGATATGTCAGCTTCAGTAATCATCAGCGAGATCACACT
GCAAAAGGACCTTATGATTGTGGAGAGTGTGGGAAATCTTATAGTCGAAAGAGCAGCCTTATTCAACATC
AGCGAGTCCACACTGGACAGACAGCTTATCCCTGTGAGGAGTGCGGGAAATCTTTTAGTCAGAAGGGCAG
CCTTATTAGCCATCAGCTTGTTCACACTGGAGAAGGGCCTTATGAGTGTAGAGAATGTGGGAAATCTTTT
GGTCAAAAGGGTAACCTCATTCAACATCAGCAAGGTCACACTGGAGAGAGAGCTTATCACTGTGGGGAAT
GTGGGAAATCTTTTCGTCAGAAGTTCTGCTTTATTAACCATCAGCGTGTTCACACTGGAGAAAGGCCTTA
CAAGTGTGGAGAATGTGGGAAATCTTTTGGTCAAAAGGGCAACCTCGTTCACCATCAGCGAGGTCATACT
GGAGAAAGGCCCTATGAGTGCAAGGAATGTGGGAAATCATTTAGGTACAGATCCCACCTCACTGAACACC
AGAGACTTCACACTGGGGAAAGACCTTACAATTGTAGGGAATGTGGGAAATTATTTAACAGGAAGTATCA
TCTTCTGGTTCATGAGAGAGTTCACACTGGAGAAAGGCCATATGCGTGTGAGGTATGTGGGAAATTATTT
GGCAATAAGCACAGCGTGACTATACATCAGAGGATTCACACTGGAGAAAGGCCGTATGAATGCAGTGAAT
GTGGGAAATCATTTCTTTCCAGCTCTGCGCTTCATGTTCATAAAAGAGTTCATTCTGGACAAAAGCCTTA
TAAGTGCAGTGAATGTGGAAAATCCTTTTCTGAATGTTCCAGTCTCATTAAACACAGGAGAATTCACACT
GGAGAAAGGCCTTATGAATGCACCAAATGTGGAAAAACATTTCAGCGAAGCTCTACCCTCCTTCATCATC
AGAGTTCACACAGGAGAAAGGCCTTATAGTAATGAACTAGTCCGTAACTTGAAAGTATTTCGATTTCTTG
GCTTTATATATCTTGTGGAAAGGACGACGTGAAGAGGGCGAGAACCAAGCCACGCGTTAAGTCGACAATC
AACCTCTGGATTACAAAATTTGTGAAAGATTGACTGGTATTCTTAACTATGTTGCTCCTTTTACGCTATG
TGGATACGCTGCTTTAATGCCTTTGTATCATGCTATTGCTTCCCGTATGGCTTTCATTTTCTCCTCCTTG
TATAAATCCTGGTTGCTGTCTCTTTATGAGGAGTTGTGGCCCGTTGTCAGGCAACGTGGCGTGGTGTGCA
CTGTGTTTGCTGACGCAACCCCCACTGGTTGGGGCATTGCCACCACCTGTCAGCTCCTTTCCGGGACTTT
CGCTTTCCCCCTCCCTATTGCCACGGCGGAACTCATCGCCGCCTGCCTTGCCCGCTGCTGGACAGGGGCT
CGGCTGTTGGGCACTGACAATTCCGTGGTGTTGTCGGGGAAATCATCGTCCTTTCCTTGGCTGCTCGCCT
GTGTTGCCACCTGGATTCTGCGCGGGACGTCCTTCTGCTACGTCCCTTCGGCCCTCAATCCAGCGGACCT
TCCTTCCCGCGGCCTGCTGCCGGCTCTGCGGCCTCTTCCGCGTCTTCGCCTTCGCCCTCAGACGAGTCGG
ATCTCCCTTTGGGCCGCCTCCCCGCGTCGACTTTAAGACCAATGACTTACAAGGCAGCTGTAGATCTTAG
CCACTTTTTAAAAGAAAAGGGGGGACTGGAAGGGCTAATTCACTCCCAACGAAGACAAGATCTGCTTTTT
GCTTGTACTGGGTCTCTCTGGTTAGACCAGATCTGAGCCTGGGAGCTCTCTGGCTAACTAGGGAACCCAC
TGCTTAAGCCTCAATAAAGCTTGCCTTGAGTGCTTCAAGTAGTGTGTGCCCGTCTGTTGTGTGACTCTGG
TAACTAGAGATCCCTCAGACCCTTTTAGTCAGTGTGGAAAATCTCTAGCAGTACGTATAGTAGTTCATGT
CATCTTATTATTCAGTATTTATAACTTGCAAAGAAATGAATATCAGAGAGTGAGAGGAACTTGTTTATTG
CAGCTTATAATGGTTACAAATAAAGCAATAGCATCACAAATTTCACAAATAAAGCATTTTTTTCACTGCA
TTCTAGTTGTGGTTTGTCCAAACTCATCAATGTATCTTATCATGTCTGGCTCTAGCTATCCCGCCCCTAA
CTCCGCCCATCCCGCCCCTAACTCCGCCCAGTTCCGCCCATTCTCCGCCCCATGGCTGACTAATTTTTTT
TATTTATGCAGAGGCCGAGGCCGCCTCGGCCTCTGAGCTATTCCAGAAGTAGTGAGGAGGCTTTTTTGGA
GGCCTAGGGACGTACCCAATTCGCCCTATAGTGAGTCGTATTACGCGCGCTCACTGGCCGTCGTTTTACA
ACGTCGTGACTGGGAAAACCCTGGCGTTACCCAACTTAATCGCCTTGCAGCACATCCCCCTTTCGCCAGC
TGGCGTAATAGCGAAGAGGCCCGCACCGATCGCCCTTCCCAACAGTTGCGCAGCCTGAATGGCGAATGGG
[124 nt withheld, positions 7421-7544]
C
[91 nt withheld, positions 7546-7636]
A
[49 nt withheld, positions 7638-7686]
CCTTTGACGTTGGAGTCCACGTTCTTT
[37 nt withheld, positions 7714-7750]
ACCCTATCTCGGTCTATTCTTTTGATTTATAAGGGATTTTGCCGATTTCGGCCTATTGGTTAAAAAATGA
GCTGATTTAACAAAAATTTAACGCGAATTTTAACAAAATATTAACGCTTACAATTTAGGTGGCACTTTTC
GGGGAAATGTGCGCGGAACCCCTATTTGTTTATTTTTCTAAATACATTCAAATATGTATCCGCTCATGAG
ACAATAACCCTGATAAATGCTTCAATAATATTGAAAAAGGAAGAGTATGAGTATTCAACATTTCCGTGTC
GCCCTTATTCCCTTTTTTGCGGCATTTTGCCTTCCTGTTTTTGCTCACCCAGAAACGCTGGTGAAAGTAA
AAGATGCTGAAGATCAGTTGGGTGCACGAGTGGGTTACATCGAACTGGATCTCAACAGCGGTAAGATCCT
TGAGAGTTTTCGCCCCGAAGAACGTTTTCCAATGATGAGCACTTTTAAAGTTCTGCTATGTGGCGCGGTA
TTATCCCGTATTGACGCCGGGCAAGAGCAACTCGGTCGCCGCATACACTATTCTCAGAATGACTTGGTTG
AGTACTCACCAGTCACAGAAAAGCATCTTACGGATGGCATGACAGTAAGAGAATTATGCAGTGCTGCCAT
AACCATGAGTGATAACACTGCGGCCAACTTACTTCTGACAACGATCGGAGGACCGAAGGAGCTAACCGCT
TTTTTGCACAACATGGGGGATCATGTAACTCGCCTTGATCGTTGGGAACCGGAGCTGAATGAAGCCATAC
CAAACGACGAGCGTGACACCACGATGCCTGTAGCAATGGCAACAACGTTGCGCAAACTATTAACTGGCGA
ACTACTTACTCTAGCTTCCCGGCAACAATTAATAGACTGGATGGAGGCGGATAAAGTTGCAGGACCACTT
CTGCGCTCGGCCCTTCCGGCTGGCTGGTTTATTGCTGATAAATCTGGAGCCGGTGAGCGTGGGTCTCGCG
GTATCATTGCAGCACTGGGGCCAGATGGTAAGCCCTCCCGTATCGTAGTTATCTACACGACGGGGAGTCA
GGCAACTATGGATGAACGAAATAGACAGATCGCTGAGATAGGTGCCTCACTGATTAAGCATTGGTAACTG
TCAGACCAAGTTTACTCATATATACTTTAGATTGATTTAAAACTTCATTTTTAATTTAAAAGGATCTAGG
TGAAGATCCTTTTTGATAATCTCATGACCAAAATCCCTTAACGTGAGTTTTCGTTCCACTGAGCGTCAGA
CCCCGTAGAAAAGATCAAAGGATCTTCTTGAGATCCTTTTTTTCTGCGCGTAATCTGCTGCTTGCAAACA
AAAAAACCACCGCTACCAGCGGTGGTTTGTTTGCCGGATCAAGAGCTACCAACTCTTTTTCCGAAGGTAA
CTGGCTTCAGCAGAGCGCAGATACCAAATACTGTTCTTCTAGTGTAGCCGTAGTTAGGCCACCACTTCAA
GAACTCTGTAGCACCGCCTACATACCTCGCTCTGCTAATCCTGTTACCAGTGGCTGCTGCCAGTGGCGAT
AAGTCGTGTCTTACCGGGTTGGACTCAAGACGATAGTTACCGGATAAGGCGCAGCGGTCGGGCTGAACGG
GGGGTTCGTGCACACAGCCCAGCTTGGAGCGAACGACCTACACCGAACTGAGATACCTACAGCGTGAGCT
ATGAGAAAGCGCCACGCTTCCCGAAGGGAGAAAGGCGGACAGGTATCCGGTAAGCGGCAGGGTCGGAACA
GGAGAGCGCACGAGGGAGCTTCCAGGGGGAAACGCCTGGTATCTTTATAGTCCTGTCGGGTTTCGCCACC
TCTGACTTGAGCGTCGATTTTTGTGATGCTCGTCAGGGGGGCGGAGCCTATGGAAAAACGCCAGCAACGC
GGCCTTTTTACGGTTCCTGGCCTTTTGCTGGCCTTTTGCTCACATGTTCTTTCCTGCGTTATCCCCTGAT
TCTGTGGATAACCGTATTACCGCCTTTGAGTGAGCTGATACCGCTCGCCGCAGCCGAACGACCGAGCGCA
GCGAGTCAGTGAGCGAGGAAGCGGAAGAGCGCCCAATACGCAAACCGCCTCTCCCCGCGCGTTGGCCGAT
TCATTAATGCAGCTGGCACGACAGGTTTCCCGACTGGAAAGCGGGCAGTGAGCGCAACGCAATTAATGTG
AGTTAGCTCACTCATTAGGCACCCCAGGCTTTACACTTTATGCTTCCGGCTCGTATGTTGTGTGGAATTG
TGAGCGGATAACAATTTCACACAGGAAACAGCTATGACCATGATTACGCCAAGCGCGCAATTAACCCTCA
CTAAAGGGAACAAAAGCTGGAGCTGCAAGC
Features (pLannotate 1.2.2; 31 found; start..end, strand, type, name):
      5..231     +  promoter       RSV promoter: Rous sarcoma virus enhancer/promoter
    232..412     +  LTR            5' LTR (truncated): truncated 5' long terminal repeat (LTR) from HIV-1
    459..584     +  misc_feature   HIV-1 Ψ: packaging signal of human immunodeficiency virus type 1
    568..931     +  CDS            HIV-1 gag (fragment): gag protein from human immunodeficiency virus 1; gag
   1077..1310    +  misc_feature   RRE: The Rev response element (RRE) of HIV-1 allows for Rev-dependent mRNA export from the nucleus to the cytoplasm.
   1687..1713    +  CDS            Rev (fragment): human immunodeficiency virus 1 (HIV-1) Rev protein; rev; enhances nuclear export of unspliced and incompletely spliced viral mRNAs
   1720..1743    +  promoter       SV40 promoter (fragment): SV40 early promoter
   1744..1815    +  promoter       SV40 promoter (fragment): SV40 enhancer and early promoter
   1839..1974    +  rep_origin     SV40 ori: SV40 origin of replication
   2020..2616    +  CDS            PuroR (fragment): puromycin N-acetyltransferase; pac from Streptomyces; confers resistance to puromycin
   2665..2782    +  misc_feature   cPPT/CTS: central polypurine tract and central termination sequence of HIV-1
   2847..2913    +  CDS            small t antigen (fragment): SV40 (simian virus 40) small t antigen
   2920..4098    +  promoter       EF-1α promoter: strong constitutive promoter for human elongation factor EF-1α
   4115..4849    +  CDS            ZNF587 (fragment): ZN587_HUMAN - Experimental evidence at protein level: Swiss-Prot protein existence level 1. May be involved in transcriptional regulation. From Homo sapiens (Human).
   5852..5905    +  promoter       U6 promoter (fragment): RNA polymerase III promoter for human U6 snRNA
   5947..6535    +  misc_feature   WPRE: woodchuck hepatitis virus posttranscriptional regulatory element
   6586..6605    +  misc_feature   cPPT/CTS (fragment): central polypurine tract and central termination sequence of HIV-1
   6607..6840    +  LTR            3' LTR (ΔU3): self-inactivating 3' long terminal repeat (LTR) from HIV-1
   6918..7039    +  polyA_signal   SV40 poly(A) signal: SV40 polyadenylation signal
   7079..7214    +  rep_origin     SV40 ori: SV40 origin of replication
   7235..7253    -  promoter       T7 promoter: promoter for bacteriophage T7 RNA polymerase
   7261..7416    +  CDS            lacZα (fragment): LacZα fragment of β-galactosidase; lacZ fragment
   7421..7849    +  rep_origin     f1 ori (sequence partly withheld): f1 bacteriophage origin of replication; arrow indicates direction of (+) strand synthesis
   7902..8006    +  promoter       AmpR promoter: bla
   8007..8867    +  CDS            AmpR: β-lactamase; bla; confers resistance to ampicillin, carbenicillin, and related antibiotics
   9038..9626    +  rep_origin     ori: high-copy-number ColE1/pMB1/pBR322/pUC origin of replication
   9809..9901    +  CDS            lacI (fragment): lac repressor; lacI; The lac repressor binds to the lac operator to inhibit transcription in E. coli. This inhibition can be relieved by adding lactose or isopropyl-β-D-thiogalactopyranoside (IPTG).
   9914..9935    +  protein_bind   CAP binding site: CAP binding activates transcription in the presence of cAMP. E. coli catabolite activator protein
   9950..9980    +  promoter       lac promoter: promoter for the E. coli lac operon
   9988..10004   +  protein_bind   lac operator: The lac repressor binds to the lac operator to inhibit transcription in E. coli. This inhibition can be relieved by adding lactose or isopropyl-β-D-thiogalactopyranoside (IPTG). lac repressor encoded by lacI
  10049..10067   +  promoter       T3 promoter: promoter for bacteriophage T3 RNA polymerase
