[The description below was written by a language model from this plasmid's Addgene catalogue record and pLannotate feature annotations shown in this document.]
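Description:
TFORF1277 is a third-generation-style, self-inactivating lentiviral expression plasmid built on the pLX_TRC317 backbone and carrying the open reading frame of human ZNF587, a zinc-finger protein thought to act in transcriptional regulation. It belongs to a barcoded transcription factor ORF collection in which each clone carries a unique 24-bp barcode, so that the factor delivered to a cell can be identified by sequencing in pooled overexpression screens such as directed-differentiation screens. In bacteria the plasmid is maintained by a high-copy ColE1/pUC-type origin and selected with ampicillin through the β-lactamase gene. An f1 origin and remnants of a lacZα/lac promoter cloning region flanked by T7 and T3 promoters are also present in the backbone.

The viral cassette begins with an RSV promoter fused to a truncated HIV-1 5' LTR, which drives Tat-independent genomic RNA production in packaging cells. This is followed by the Ψ packaging signal with a gag fragment, the RRE for Rev-dependent export, and a cPPT/CTS that aids nuclear import. An SV40 early promoter/origin drives puromycin N-acetyltransferase for selecting transduced mammalian cells, and downstream the EF-1α promoter drives constitutive expression of ZNF587. The automated annotation matches only the first part of the insert to ZNF587, leaving roughly a kilobase before the WPRE unannotated apart from a short U6 promoter fragment. The barcode is not annotated, and the record does not give its position. The WPRE enhances transcript expression, and the ΔU3 3' LTR inactivates the integrated provirus's LTR promoter, with an SV40 poly(A) signal following. The depositor notes that the ORF was synthesized and warns that the plasmid may recombine.
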