Addgene plasmid #144102: TFORF1277
Purpose: Lentiviral vector for overexpressing transcription factor ORFs with unique 24-bp barcodes. Barcodes facilitate identification of transcription factors in pooled screens.
Depositing lab: Feng Zhang. Depositing organization: Broad Institute. Publication: A transcription factor atlas of directed differentiation. Joung J, Ma S, Tay T, Geiger-Schuller KR, Kirchgatterer PC, Verdine VK, Guo B, Arias-Garcia MA, Allen WE, Singh A, Kuksenko O, Abudayyeh OO, Gootenberg JS, Fu Z, Macrae RK, Buenrostro JD, Regev A, Zhang F. Cell. 2023 Jan 5;186(1):209-229.e26. doi: 10.1016/j.cell.2022.11.026. PubMed 36608654.
Backbone
  Vector backbone: pLX_TRC317
  Backbone manufacturer: Broad Institute Genetic Perturbation Platform
  Backbone size w/o insert (bp): 8264
  Vector type: Mammalian Expression, Lentiviral
  Selectable markers: Puromycin
Growth in bacteria
  Bacterial resistance: Ampicillin, 100 μg/mL
  Growth temperature: 37°C
  Growth strain: NEB Stable
  Copy number: High Copy
Gene/Insert
  Gene/Insert name: ZNF587
  Species: H. sapiens (human)
  Insert size (bp): 1826
  Entrez Gene: ZNF587 (a.k.a. ZF6)
  Promoter: EF1a
  Cloning method: Unknown
  Sequencing primers: 5′ GGGTGGAGACTGAAGTTAGGCCAG; 3′ CACATAGCGTAAAAGGAGCAACATAG
Terms and licenses: Academic/Nonprofit Terms; Industry Terms: Not Available to Industry
Depositor comments: NM_001204817,ENST00000423137 . The transcription factor ORF portion of this plasmid was synthesized by Genewiz. Please test multiple small colonies in case of plasmid recombination. To make this collection available in a timely manner, a portion of this collection was not fully sequenced by Addgene. If an Addgene verified full plasmid sequence is not available, please contact us prior to placing an order to request the full sequence.
How to cite: TFORF1277 was a gift from Feng Zhang (Addgene plasmid # 144102 ; http://n2t.net/addgene:144102 ; RRID:Addgene_144102)
