>Addgene plasmid #144102 | TFORF1277 | depositor partial sequence | sequence record 284430 | Insert
ACCGCCACCATGGCAGCGGCTGTGCCGAGGCGCCCAACTCAGGGCACTGTGACCTTTGAAGATGTGGCTG
TGAACTTTTCCCAGGAGGAGTGGTGTCTTCTTAGTGAGGCTCAGAGGTGCTTGTACCGTGATGTGATGCT
AGAGAACCTGGCTCTCATATCCTCGCTGGGTTGTTGGTGTGGATCAAAAGATGAGGAGGCACCTTGTAAG
CAGAGAATTTCTGTACAAAGAGAGTCTCAGAGCAGGACTCCTAGGGCAGGTGTTTCTCCTAAGAAGGCTC
ACCCCTGTGAAATGTGTGGCCTCATCTTGGAGGATGTTTTTCACTTTGCTGACCACCAGGAAACTCATCA
CAAGCAGAAGCTGAACAGGAGTGGAGCATGTGGAAAAAACTTGGATGACACTGCATACCTTCATCAGCAC
CAGAAGCAGCATATTGGAGAGAAATTCTACAGAAAGAGTGTCAGAGAAGCATCGTTTGTAAAGAAACGTA
AGCTCAGGGTGTCACAGGAGCCATTTGTCTTCCGCGAGTTTGGGAAGGACGTTCTGCCCAGTTCAGGATT
GTGCCAAGAAGAAGCTGCTGTAGAGAAGACAGACAGTGAAACTATGCATGGCCCACCCTTTCAGGAGGGA
AAAACTAATTACAGTTGTGGAAAACGCACAAAAGCCTTCAGCACCAAACACTCAGTTATTCCACACCAGA
AACTTTTCACTAGAGATGGATGTTATGTGTGCAGTGATTGTGGAAAATCCTTTAGCAGATATGTCAGCTT
CAGTAATCATCAGCGAGATCACACTGCAAAAGGACCTTATGATTGTGGAGAGTGTGGGAAATCTTATAGT
CGAAAGAGCAGCCTTATTCAACATCAGCGAGTCCACACTGGACAGACAGCTTATCCCTGTGAGGAGTGCG
GGAAATCTTTTAGTCAGAAGGGCAGCCTTATTAGCCATCAGCTTGTTCACACTGGAGAAGGGCCTTATGA
GTGTAGAGAATGTGGGAAATCTTTTGGTCAAAAGGGTAACCTCATTCAACATCAGCAAGGTCACACTGGA
GAGAGAGCTTATCACTGTGGGGAATGTGGGAAATCTTTTCGTCAGAAGTTCTGCTTTATTAACCATCAGC
GTGTTCACACTGGAGAAAGGCCTTACAAGTGTGGAGAATGTGGGAAATCTTTTGGTCAAAAGGGCAACCT
CGTTCACCATCAGCGAGGTCATACTGGAGAAAGGCCCTATGAGTGCAAGGAATGTGGGAAATCATTTAGG
TACAGATCCCACCTCACTGAACACCAGAGACTTCACACTGGGGAAAGACCTTACAATTGTAGGGAATGTG
GGAAATTATTTAACAGGAAGTATCATCTTCTGGTTCATGAGAGAGTTCACACTGGAGAAAGGCCATATGC
GTGTGAGGTATGTGGGAAATTATTTGGCAATAAGCACAGCGTGACTATACATCAGAGGATTCACACTGGA
GAAAGGCCGTATGAATGCAGTGAATGTGGGAAATCATTTCTTTCCAGCTCTGCGCTTCATGTTCATAAAA
GAGTTCATTCTGGACAAAAGCCTTATAAGTGCAGTGAATGTGGAAAATCCTTTTCTGAATGTTCCAGTCT
CATTAAACACAGGAGAATTCACACTGGAGAAAGGCCTTATGAATGCACCAAATGTGGAAAAACATTTCAG
CGAAGCTCTACCCTCCTTCATCATCAGAGTTCACACAGGAGAAAGGCCTTATAGTAATGAACTAGTCCGT
AACTTGAAAGTATTTCGATTTCTTGGCTTTATATATCTTGTGGAAAGGACGACGTGAAGAGGGCGAGAAC
CAAGCC
