>Addgene plasmid #144102 | TFORF1277 | depositor partial sequence | sequence record 284431 | Barcode
CGTGAAGAGGGCGAGAACCAAGCC
